Addgene plasmid #65684: pYNL-N1_LAMP1
Purpose: Expresses LAMP1-YNL in mammalian cells
Depositing lab: Yasushi Okada. Depositing organization: RIKEN Quantitative Biology Center (QBiC). Publication: Expanded palette of Nano-lanterns for real-time multicolor luminescence imaging. Takai A, Nakano M, Saito K, Haruno R, Watanabe TM, Ohyanagi T, Jin T, Okada Y, Nagai T. Proc Natl Acad Sci U S A. 2015 Apr 7;112(14):4352-6. doi: 10.1073/pnas.1418468112. Epub 2015 Mar 23. PubMed 25831507.
Backbone
  Vector backbone: pYNL-N1
  Backbone manufacturer: Addgene #64303
  Backbone size w/o insert (bp): 5600
  Total vector size (bp): 6800
  Vector type: Mammalian Expression, Luciferase
  Selectable markers: Neomycin (select with G418)
Growth in bacteria
  Bacterial resistance: Kanamycin, 50 μg/mL
  Growth temperature: 37°C
  Growth strain: DH5alpha
  Copy number: High Copy
Gene/Insert
  Gene/Insert name: LAMP1
  Species: R. norvegicus (rat)
  Insert size (bp): 1200
  Promoter: CMV
  Tag / fusion protein: YNL (C terminal on backbone)
  Cloning method: Restriction Enzyme; 5′ cloning site EcoRI (not destroyed); 3′ cloning site BamHI (not destroyed)
  Sequencing primers: 5′ CMV Forward; 3′ EGFP-N
Resource information
  A portion of this plasmid was derived from a plasmid made by: Nano-lantern/pcDNA3 (gifted from Dr Takeharu Nagai)
Terms and licenses: Academic/Nonprofit Terms; Industry Terms: Not Available to Industry
Depositor comments: Lamp-1 sequence contains a D50E mutation, which should not affect plasmid function
How to cite: pYNL-N1_LAMP1 was a gift from Yasushi Okada (Addgene plasmid # 65684 ; http://n2t.net/addgene:65684 ; RRID:Addgene_65684)
