[The description below was written by a language model from this plasmid's Addgene catalogue record.]
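Description:
pYNL-N1_LAMP1 is a mammalian expression plasmid of about 6.8 kb built on the pYNL-N1 backbone, an "N1"-style fusion vector in which a gene of interest is cloned upstream of, and in frame with, the yellow Nano-lantern (YNL) reporter. It is maintained in E. coli as a high-copy plasmid under kanamycin selection. It also carries a neomycin resistance marker, so transfected mammalian cells can be selected with G418. No feature table accompanies the record, so the origin of replication, polyadenylation signals and other backbone elements are not stated.

The insert is rat (R. norvegicus) LAMP1, roughly 1.2 kb, placed between EcoRI and BamHI sites that both remain intact. It is transcribed from the CMV promoter. YNL is supplied by the backbone at the C terminus, giving a LAMP1-YNL fusion protein. Nano-lanterns are bright chimeric luminescent probes that join a luciferase to a fluorescent protein. Energy transfer from the luciferase to the fluorescent partner boosts the light output and sets the emission colour, and no excitation light is needed. LAMP1 is a lysosome-associated membrane glycoprotein widely used as a lysosomal marker, so the fusion is expected to direct yellow luminescence to lysosomal and late endosomal membranes. The depositor notes a D50E substitution in the LAMP1 sequence that is not expected to affect function.

The construct belongs to a set of colour-variant Nano-lantern plasmids developed for real-time multicolour luminescence imaging. In that context it serves as an organelle-targeted luminescent marker in living mammalian cells. Part of the plasmid derives from an earlier Nano-lantern construct in pcDNA3.
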