>Addgene plasmid #65684 | pYNL-N1_LAMP1 | depositor partial sequence | sequence record 111655 | pYNL-N1
TAGTTATTAATAGTAATCAATTACGGGGTCATTAGTTCATAGCCCATATATGGAGTTCCGCGTTACATAA
CTTACGGTAAATGGCCCGCCTGGCTGACCGCCCAACGACCCCCGCCCATTGACGTCAATAATGACGTATG
TTCCCATAGTAACGCCAATAGGGACTTTCCATTGACGTCAATGGGTGGAGTATTTACGGTAAACTGCCCA
CTTGGCAGTACATCAAGTGTATCATATGCCAAGTACGCCCCCTATTGACGTCAATGACGGTAAATGGCCC
GCCTGGCATTATGCCCAGTACATGACCTTATGGGACTTTCCTACTTGGCAGTACATCTACGTATTAGTCA
TCGCTATTACCATGGTGATGCGGTTTTGGCAGTACATCAATGGGCGTGGATAGCGGTTTGACTCACGGGG
ATTTCCAAGTCTCCACCCCATTGACGTCAATGGGAGTTTGTTTTGGCACCAAAATCAACGGGACTTTCCA
AAATGTCGTAACAACTCCGCCCCATTGACGCAAATGGGCGGTAGGCGTGTACGGTGGGAGGTCTATATAA
GCAGAGCTGGTTTAGTGAACCGTCAGATCCGCTAGCGCTACCGGACTCAGATCTCGAGCTCAAGCTTCGA
ATTCTGCAGTCGACGGTACCGCGGGCCCGGGATCCACCGGTCGCCACCATGGTGAGCAAGGGCGAGGAGC
TGTTCACCGGGGTGGTGCCCATCCTGGTCGAGCTGGACGGCGACGTAAACGGCCACAAGTTCAGCGTGTC
CGGCGAGGGCGAGGGCGATGCCACCTACGGCAAGCTGACCCTGAAGCTGATCTGCACCACCGGCAAGCTG
CCCGTGCCCTGGCCCACCCTCGTGACCACCCTGGGCTACGGCCTGCAGTGCTTCGCCCGCTACCCCGACC
ACATGAAGCAGCACGACTTCTTCAAGTCCGCCATGCCCGAAGGCTACGTCCAGGAGCGCACCATCTTCTT
CAAGGACGACGGCAACTACAAGACCCGCGCCGAGGTGAAGTTCGAGGGCGACACCCTGGTGAACCGCATC
GAGCTGAAGGGCATCGACTTCAAGGAGGACGGCAACATCCTGGGGCACAAGCTGGAGTACAACTACAACA
GCCACAACGTCTATATCACCGCCGACAAGCAGAAGAACGGCATCAAGGCCAACTTCAAGATCCGCCACAA
CATCGAGGACGGCGGCGTGCAGCTCGCCGACCACTACCAGCAGAACACCCCCATCGGCGACGGCCCCGTG
CTGCTGCCCGACAACCACTACCTGAGCTACCAGTCCAAGCTGAGCAAAGACCCCAACGAGAAGCGCGATC
ACATGGTCCTGCTGGAGTTCGTGACCGCCGCCGGGGGTACCAAGGTGTACGACCCCGAGCAGAGGAAGAG
GATGATCACCGGCCCCCAGTGGTGGGCCAGGTGCAAGCAGATGAACGTGCTGGACAGCTTCATCAACTAC
TACGACAGCGAGAAGCACGCCGAGAACGCCGTGATCTTCCTGCACGGCAACGCCACTAGCAGCTACCTGT
GGAGGCACGTGGTGCCCCACATCGAGCCCGTGGCCAGGTGCATCATCCCCGATCTGATCGGCATGGGCAA
GAGCGGCAAGAGCGGCAACGGCAGCTACAGGCTGCTGGACCACTACAAGTACCTGACCGCCTGGTTCGAG
CTTCTGAACCTGCCCAAGAAGATCATCTTCGTGGGCCACGACTGGGGCGCCGCCCTGGCCTTCCACTACG
CCTACGAGCACCAGGACAGGATCAAGGCCATCGTGCACATGGAGAGCGTGGTGGACGTGATCGAGAGCTG
GGACGAGTGGCCAGACATCGAGGAGGACATCGCCCTGATCAAGAGCGAGGAGGGCGAGAAGATGGTGCTG
GAGAACAACTTCTTCGTGGAGACCGTGCTGCCCAGCAAGATCATGAGAAAGCTGGAGCCCGAGGAGTTCG
CCGCCTACCTGGAGCCCTTCAAGGAGAAGGGCGAGGTGAGAAGACCCACCCTGAGCTGGCCCAGAGAGAT
CCCCCTGGTGAAGGGCGGCAAGCCCGACGTGGTGCAGATCGTGAGAAACTACAACGCCTACCTGAGAGCC
AGCGACGACCTGCCCAAGCTGTTCATCGAGGGCGACCCCGGCTTCTTCAGCAACGCCATCGTGGAGGGCG
CCAAGAAGTTCCCCAACACCGAGTTCGTGAAGGTGAAGGGCCTGCACTTCCTCCAGGAGGACGCCCCCGA
CGAGATGGGCAAGTACATCAAGAGCTTCGTGGAGAGAGTGCTGAAGAACGAGCAGTAGGCGGCCGCGACT
CTAGATCATAATCAGCCATACCACATTTGTAGAGGTTTTACTTGCTTTAAAAAACCTCCCACACCTCCCC
CTGAACCTGAAACATAAAATGAATGCAATTGTTGTTGTTAACTTGTTTATTGCAGCTTATAATGGTTACA
AATAAAGCAATAGCATCACAAATTTCACAAATAAAGCATTTTTTTCACTGCATTCTAGTTGTGGTTTGTC
CAAACTCATCAATGTATCTTAAGGCGTAAATTGTAAGCGTTAATATTTTGTTAAAATTCGCGTTAAATTT
TTGTTAAATCAGCTCATTTTTTAACCAATAGGCCGAAATCGGCAAAATCCCTTATAAATCAAAAGAATAG
ACCGAGATAGGGT
[37 nt withheld, positions 2674-2710]
AAAGAACGTGGACTCCAACGTCAAAGG
[49 nt withheld, positions 2738-2786]
T
[91 nt withheld, positions 2788-2878]
G
[124 nt withheld, positions 2880-3003]
CAGGTGGCACTTTTCGGGGAAATGTGCGCGGAACCCCTATTTGTTTATTTTTCTAAATACATTCAAATAT
GTATCCGCTCATGAGACAATAACCCTGATAAATGCTTCAATAATATTGAAAAAGGAAGAGTCCTGAGGCG
GAAAGAACCAGCTGTGGAATGTGTGTCAGTTAGGGTGTGGAAAGTCCCCAGGCTCCCCAGCAGGCAGAAG
TATGCAAAGCATGCATCTCAATTAGTCAGCAACCAGGTGTGGAAAGTCCCCAGGCTCCCCAGCAGGCAGA
AGTATGCAAAGCATGCATCTCAATTAGTCAGCAACCATAGTCCCGCCCCTAACTCCGCCCATCCCGCCCC
TAACTCCGCCCAGTTCCGCCCATTCTCCGCCCCATGGCTGACTAATTTTTTTTATTTATGCAGAGGCCGA
GGCCGCCTCGGCCTCTGAGCTATTCCAGAAGTAGTGAGGAGGCTTTTTTGGAGGCCTAGGCTTTTGCAAA
GATCGATCAAGAGACAGGATGAGGATCGTTTCGCATGATTGAACAAGATGGATTGCACGCAGGTTCTCCG
GCCGCTTGGGTGGAGAGGCTATTCGGCTATGACTGGGCACAACAGACAATCGGCTGCTCTGATGCCGCCG
TGTTCCGGCTGTCAGCGCAGGGGCGCCCGGTTCTTTTTGTCAAGACCGACCTGTCCGGTGCCCTGAATGA
ACTGCAAGACGAGGCAGCGCGGCTATCGTGGCTGGCCACGACGGGCGTTCCTTGCGCAGCTGTGCTCGAC
GTTGTCACTGAAGCGGGAAGGGACTGGCTGCTATTGGGCGAAGTGCCGGGGCAGGATCTCCTGTCATCTC
ACCTTGCTCCTGCCGAGAAAGTATCCATCATGGCTGATGCAATGCGGCGGCTGCATACGCTTGATCCGGC
TACCTGCCCATTCGACCACCAAGCGAAACATCGCATCGAGCGAGCACGTACTCGGATGGAAGCCGGTCTT
GTCGATCAGGATGATCTGGACGAAGAGCATCAGGGGCTCGCGCCAGCCGAACTGTTCGCCAGGCTCAAGG
CGAGCATGCCCGACGGCGAGGATCTCGTCGTGACCCATGGCGATGCCTGCTTGCCGAATATCATGGTGGA
AAATGGCCGCTTTTCTGGATTCATCGACTGTGGCCGGCTGGGTGTGGCGGACCGCTATCAGGACATAGCG
TTGGCTACCCGTGATATTGCTGAAGAGCTTGGCGGCGAATGGGCTGACCGCTTCCTCGTGCTTTACGGTA
TCGCCGCTCCCGATTCGCAGCGCATCGCCTTCTATCGCCTTCTTGACGAGTTCTTCTGAGCGGGACTCTG
GGGTTCGAAATGACCGACCAAGCGACGCCCAACCTGCCATCACGAGATTTCGATTCCACCGCCGCCTTCT
ATGAAAGGTTGGGCTTCGGAATCGTTTTCCGGGACGCCGGCTGGATGATCCTCCAGCGCGGGGATCTCAT
GCTGGAGTTCTTCGCCCACCCTAGGGGGAGGCTAACTGAAACACGGAAGGAGACAATACCGGAAGGAACC
CGCGCTATGACGGCAATAAAAAGACAGAATAAAACGCACGGTGTTGGGTCGTTTGTTCATAAACGCGGGG
TTCGGTCCCAGGGCTGGCACTCTGTCGATACCCCACCGAGACCCCATTGGGGCCAATACGCCCGCGTTTC
TTCCTTTTCCCCACCCCACCCCCCAAGTTCGGGTGAAGGCCCAGGGCTCGCAGCCAACGTCGGGGCGGCA
GGCCCTGCCATAGCCTCAGGTTACTCATATATACTTTAGATTGATTTAAAACTTCATTTTTAATTTAAAA
GGATCTAGGTGAAGATCCTTTTTGATAATCTCATGACCAAAATCCCTTAACGTGAGTTTTCGTTCCACTG
AGCGTCAGACCCCGTAGAAAAGATCAAAGGATCTTCTTGAGATCCTTTTTTTCTGCGCGTAATCTGCTGC
TTGCAAACAAAAAAACCACCGCTACCAGCGGTGGTTTGTTTGCCGGATCAAGAGCTACCAACTCTTTTTC
CGAAGGTAACTGGCTTCAGCAGAGCGCAGATACCAAATACTGTCCTTCTAGTGTAGCCGTAGTTAGGCCA
CCACTTCAAGAACTCTGTAGCACCGCCTACATACCTCGCTCTGCTAATCCTGTTACCAGTGGCTGCTGCC
AGTGGCGATAAGTCGTGTCTTACCGGGTTGGACTCAAGACGATAGTTACCGGATAAGGCGCAGCGGTCGG
GCTGAACGGGGGGTTCGTGCACACAGCCCAGCTTGGAGCGAACGACCTACACCGAACTGAGATACCTACA
GCGTGAGCTATGAGAAAGCGCCACGCTTCCCGAAGGGAGAAAGGCGGACAGGTATCCGGTAAGCGGCAGG
GTCGGAACAGGAGAGCGCACGAGGGAGCTTCCAGGGGGAAACGCCTGGTATCTTTATAGTCCTGTCGGGT
TTCGCCACCTCTGACTTGAGCGTCGATTTTTGTGATGCTCGTCAGGGGGGCGGAGCCTATGGAAAAACGC
CAGCAACGCGGCCTTTTTACGGTTCCTGGCCTTTTGCTGGCCTTTTGCTCACATGTTCTTTCCTGCGTTA
TCCCCTGATTCTGTGGATAACCGTATTACCGCCATGCAT
