>Addgene plasmid #65684 | pYNL-N1_LAMP1 | addgene partial sequence | sequence record 115504 | GFP2(b) 5'-CTTGATGCCGTTCTTCTGCTTGT-3'
GACGTTGTGGCTGTTGTAGTTGTACTCCAGCTTGTGCCCCAGGATGTTGCCGTCCTCCTTGAAGTCGATG
CCCTTCAGCTCGATGCGGTTCACCAGGGTGTCGCCCTCGAACTTCACCTCGGCGCGGGTCTTGTAGTTGC
CGTCGTCCTTGAAGAAGATGGTGCGCTCCTGGACGTAGCCTTCGGGCATGGCGGACTTGAAGAAGTCGTG
CTGCTTCATGTGGTCGGGGTAGCGGGCGAAGCACTGCAGGCCGTAGCCCAGGGTGGTCACGAGGGTGGGC
CAGGGCACGGGCAGCTTGCCGGTGGTGCAGATCAGCTTCAGGGTCAGCTTGCCGTAGGTGGCATCGCCCT
CGCCCTCGCCGGACACGCTGAACTTGTGGCCGTTTACGTCGCCGTCCAGCTCGACCAGGATGGGCACCAC
CCCGGTGAACAGCTCCTCGCCCTTGCTCACCATGGTGGCGACCGGTGGATCCCGGATGGTCTGATAGCCC
GCGTGACTCCTCTTCCTGCCGATGAGGTAGGCGATGAGGACGATGAGGACCAGCCCTGCCAGGGCCCCGC
CCACAGCAATGGGGATCAGCATGTTGTTACCGTCCTGTACACACTCTTCCACAGACCCAAACCTGTCACT
TTCTACCCTGAAAGCCTGGACTTGCACGCTGAAGACATTGAGGGCGAGCGCCTTGCTGACAAAGATGTGC
TCCTCACTGTTGCACTTGTATGAGTTGCCGACACTGGCCTGAAGAGCTTTCAGGGAATAGTTGGAGGTGC
TGAACGTGGGCTCTATGGCATCAGGAAGAGTCATGTTCAACTGAACTCCTTGCAGGAAAAACAGGCTAGA
AGTGGCATTCATCCCAAACTGCAGCTCCAGGACTCTGCTCTTGTTCCCCACCTTCAGGGTCACCAACTGG
GCACCGCAAGTCCCACTATATTTGTCACTTGGGTTGATGTTGAATGCTCTGGTCACAGTCGTGTTGTCCT
TCTTCATGTAGGTGATGTTGAGTTGCAGTGCCATA
