>Addgene plasmid #65684 | pYNL-N1_LAMP1 | addgene partial sequence | sequence record 116519 | CMV-F 5'-CGCAAATGGGCGGTAGGCGTG-3'
AGCGCTACCGGACTCAGATCTCGAGCTCAAGCTTCGAATTCTCGCCACCATGGCGGCCCCGGGCGCCCGG
CGGCCGCTGCTCCTGTTGCTGCTGGCAGGCCTTGCACACAGCGCCCCAGCACTGTTCGAGGTGAAAGACA
ACAACGGCACAGCGTGTATAATGGCCAGCTTCTCTGCCTCCTTTCTGACCACCTATGAGGCTGGACATGT
TTCTAAGGTCTCGAATATGACCCTGCCAGCCTCTGCAGAAGTCCTGAAGAATAGCAGCTCTTGTGGTGAA
AAGAATGCTTCTGAGCCCACCCTCGCAATCACCTTTGGAGAAGGATATTTACTGAAACTCACCTTCACAA
AAAACACAACACGTTACAGTGTCCAGCACATGTATTTCACATATAACCTGTCAGACACACAATTCTTTCC
CAATGCCAGCTCCAAAGGGCCCGACACTGTGGATTCCACAACTGACATCAAGGCAGACATCAACAAAACA
TACCGATGTGTCAGCGACATCAGGGTCTACATGAAGAATGTGACCATTGTGCTCTGGGACGCTACTATCC
AGGCCTACCTGCCGAGTAGCAACTTCAGCAAGGAAGAGACACGCTGCCCACAGGATCAACCTTCCCCAAC
TACTGGGCCACCCAGCCCCTCACCACCACTCGTGCCCACAAACCCCAGTGTGTCCAAGTACAATGTGACT
GGTGACAATGGAACCTGCCTGCTGGCCTCTATGGCACTGCAACTCAACATCACCTACATGAAGAAGGACA
ACACGACTGTGACCAGAGCATTCAACATCAACCCAAGTGACAAATATAGTGGGACTTGCGGTGCCCAGTT
GGTGACCCTGAAGGTGGGGAACAAGAGCAGAGTCCTGGAGCTGCAGTTTGGGATGAATGCCACTTCTAGC
CTGTTTTTCCTGCAAGGAGTTCAGTTGAACATGACTCTTCCTGATGCCATAGAGCCCACGTTCAGCACCT
CCAACTATTCCCTGAAAGCTCTTCAGGCCAGTGTCGGCAACTCATACAAGTGCA
